>Addgene plasmid #141300 | pRATIO2151 | addgene full sequence | sequence record 310162 | Addgene NGS Result
TGACGTCGTATGATCGCGAAGCACCCACCCTAAGCCACATTTTAATCCTTCTGTTGGCCATGCCCCATCA
AAGTTGCACTTAACCCAAGATTGTGGTGGAGCTTCCCATGTTTCTCGTCTGTCCCGACGGTGTTGTGGTT
GGTGCTTTCCTTACATTCTGAGCCTCTTTCCTTCTAATCCACTCATCTGCATCTTCTTGTGTCCTTACTA
ATACCTCATTGGTTCCAAATTCCCTCCCTTTAAGCACCAGCTCGTTTCTGTTCTTCCACAGCCTCCCAAG
TATCCAAGGGACTAAAGCCTCCACATTCTTCAGATCAGGATATTCTTGTTTAAGATGTTGAACTCTATGG
AGGTTTGTATGAACTGATGATCTAGGACCGGATAAGTTCCCTTCTTCATAGCGAACTTATTCAAAGAATG
TTTTGTGTATCATTCTTGTTACATTGTTATTAATGAAAAAATATTATTGGTCATTGGACTGAACACGAGT
GTTAAATATGGACCAGGCCCCAAATAAGATCCATTGATATATGAATTAAATAACAAGAATAAATCGAGTC
ACCAAACCACTTGCCTTTTTTAACGAGACTTGTTCACCAACTTGATACAAAAGTCATTATCCTATGCAAA
TCAATAATCATACAAAAATATCCAATAACACTAAAAAATTAAAAGAAATGGATAATTTCACAATATGTTA
TACGATAAAGAAGTTACTTTTCCAAGAAATTCACTGATTTTATAAGCCCACTTGCATTAGATAAATGGCA
AAAAAAAACAAAAAGGAAAAGAAATAAAGCACGAAGAATTCCAGAAAATACGAAATACGCTTCAATGCAG
TGGGACCCACGGTTCAATTATTGCCAATTTTCAGCTCCACCGTATATTTAAAAAATAAAACGATAATGCT
AAAAAAATATAAATCGTAACGATCGTTAAATCTCAACGGCTGGATCTTATGACGACCGTTAGAAATTGTG
GTTGTCGACGAGTCAGTAATAAACGGCGTCAAAGTGGTTGCAGCCGGCACACACGAGTCGTGTTTATCAA
CTCAAAGCACAAATACTTTTCCTCAACCTAAAAATAAGGCAATTAGCCAAAAACAACTTTGCGTGTAAAC
AACGCTCAATACACGTGTCATTTTATTATTAGCTATTGCTTCACCGCCTTAGCTTTCTCGTGACCTAGTC
GTCCTCGTCTTTTCTTCTTCTTCTTCTATAAAACAATACCCAAAGAGTTCTTCTTCTTCACAATTCAGAT
TTCAATTTCTCAAAATCTTAAAAACTTTCTCTCAATTCTCTCTACCGTGATCAAGGTAAATTTCTGTGTT
CCTTATTCTCTCAAAATCTTCGATTTTGTTTTCGTTCGATCCCAATTTCGTATATGTTCTTTGGTTTAGA
TTCTGTTAATCTTAGATCGAAGACGATTTTCTGGGTTTGATCGTTAGATATCATCTTAATTCTCGATTAG
GGTTTCATAGATATCATCCGATTTGTTCAAATAATTTGAGTTTTGTCGAATAATTACTCTTCGATTTGTG
ATTTCTATCCAGATCTGGTGTTAGTTTCTAGTTTGTGCGATCGAATTTGTCCTCGAGAGGGGACTCTAGA
ATGCCAAAAAAGAAGAGAAAGGTAGAAGACCCCACTAGTACAAGTTTGTACAAAAAAGCTGAACGAGAAA
CGTAAAATGATATAAATATCAATATATTAAATTAGATTTTGCATAAAAAACAGACTACATAATACTGTAA
AACACAACATATCCAGTCACTATGGCGGCCCCTCGAGGGGCCGCATTAGGCACCCCAGGCTTTACACTTT
ATGCTTCCGGCTCGTATAATGTGTGGATTTTGAGTTAGGATCCGGCGAGATTTTCAGGAGCTAAGGAAGC
TAAAATGGAGAAAAAAATCACTGGATATACCACCGTTGATATATCCCAATGGCATCGTAAAGAACATTTT
GAGGCATTTCAGTCAGTTGCTCAATGTACCTATAACCAGACCGTTCAGCTGGATATTACGGCCTTTTTAA
AGACCGTAAAGAAAAATAAGCACAAGTTTTATCCGGCCTTTATTCACATTCTTGCCCGCCTGATGAATGC
TCATCCGGAATTCCGTATGGCAATGAAAGACGGTGAGCTGGTGATATGGGATAGTGTTCACCCTTGTTAC
ACCGTTTTCCATGAGCAAACTGAAACGTTTTCATCGCTCTGGAGTGAATACCACGACGATTTCCGGCAGT
TTCTACACATATATTCGCAAGATGTGGCGTGTTACGGTGAAAACCTGGCCTATTTCCCTAAAGGGTTTAT
TGAGAATATGTTTTTCGTCTCAGCCAATCCCTGGGTGAGTTTCACCAGTTTTGATTTAAACGTGGCCAAT
ATGGACAACTTCTTCGCCCCCGTTTTCACCATGGGCAAATATTATACGCAAGGCGACAAGGTGCTGATGC
CGCTGGCGATTCAGGTTCATCATGCCGTCTGTGATGGCTTCCATGTCGGCAGAATGCTTAATGAATTACA
ACAGTACTGCGATGAGTGGCAGGGCGGGGCGTAAAGATCTGGATCCGGCTTACTAAAAGCCAGATAACAG
TATGCGTATTTGCGCGCTGATTTTTGCGGTATAAGAATATATACTGATATGTATACCCGAAGTATGTCAA
AAAGAGGTGTGCTATGAAGCAGCGTATTACAGTGACAGTTGACAGCGACAGCTATCAGTTGCTCAAGGCA
TATATGATGTCAATATCTCCGGTCTGGTAAGCACAACCATGCAGAATGAAGCCCGTCGTCTGCGTGCCGA
ACGCTGGAAAGCGGAAAATCAGGAAGGGATGGCTGAGGTCGCCCGGTTTATTGAAATGAACGGCTCTTTT
GCTGACGAGAACAGGGACTGGTGAAATGCAGTTTAAGGTTTACACCTATAAAAGAGAGAGCCGTTATCGT
CTGTTTGTGGATGTACAGAGTGATATTATTGACACGCCCGGGCGACGGATGGTGATCCCCCTGGCCAGTG
CACGTCTGCTGTCAGATAAAGTCTCCCGTGAACTTTACCCGGTGGTGCATATCGGGGATGAAAGCTGGCG
CATGATGACCACCGATATGGCCAGTGTGCCGGTCTCCGTTATCGGGGAAGAAGTGGCTGATCTCAGCCAC
CGCGAAAATGACATCAAAAACGCCATTAACCTGATGTTCTGGGGAATATAAATGTCAGGCTCCCTTATAC
ACAGCCAGTCTGCAGGTCGACCATAGTGACTGGATATGTTGTGTTTTACAGTATTATGTAGTCTGTTTTT
TATGCAAAATCTAATTTAATATATTGATATTTATATCATTTTACGTTTCTCGTTCAGCTTTCTTGTACAA
AGTGGTGGGCCCAATGGAAGATGCTAAGAATATTAAGAAGGGACCAGCTCCTTTCTACCCACTCGAAGAT
GGAACAGCAGGTGAACAGTTACACAAGGCTATGAAAAGATATGCTCTTGTTCCTGGTACTATCGCATTCA
CAGATGCTCATATCGAGGTGGATATAACTTATGCTGAGTACTTCGAAATGTCTGTTAGGCTCGCTGAAGC
TATGAAGAGATACGGATTAAATACAAACCACAGGATTGTTGTGTGTAGTGAAAATTCTTTGCAATTTTTC
ATGCCTGTTCTTGGAGCTTTGTTCATCGGTGTGGCTGTTGCACCAGCTAATGATATATATAACGAGAGAG
AACTTCTTAATTCTATGGGAATTTCTCAACCTACTGTTGTGTTCGTGTCTAAGAAAGGACTTCAAAAGAT
TTTGAACGTTCAGAAGAAACTTCCAATTATCCAGAAGATTATTATTATGGATTCAAAGACAGATTACCAA
GGTTTCCAGTCAATGTACACCTTTGTGACCAGTCATTTGCCTCCTGGATTCAATGAGTACGATTTCGTTC
CAGAAAGTTTTGATAGAGATAAGACTATTGCTCTCATTATGAACTCTTCAGGATCTACAGGTCTTCCTAA
GGGTGTGGCATTGCCACATAGAACCGCTTGTGTTAGGTTCTCTCACGCAAGAGATCCTATTTTCGGAAAC
CAGATAATTCCAGATACAGCTATCTTGTCAGTTGTGCCTTTCCATCACGGATTTGGAATGTTCACTACAC
TCGGATACCTTATTTGTGGTTTTAGGGTTGTGCTCATGTACAGATTCGAAGAGGAACTCTTTTTAAGATC
TTTACAAGATTATAAGATACAGTCAGCACTCTTAGTTCCAACCCTTTTCTCTTTCTTTGCTAAGTCAACT
TTGATCGATAAGTACGATCTTTCTAACTTGCATGAGATTGCAAGTGGAGGTGCTCCTCTTTCTAAAGAAG
TGGGTGAAGCAGTTGCTAAGAGGTTTCACTTGCCAGGAATCAGACAAGGATATGGTCTTACAGAGACCAC
TTCTGCTATCTTGATAACCCCTGAAGGAGATGATAAACCAGGAGCAGTTGGAAAGGTTGTTCCTTTCTTT
GAAGCTAAAGTTGTGGATCTCGATACAGGAAAGACCTTAGGTGTGAATCAGAGGGGAGAGCTTTGCGTTA
GAGGTCCTATGATAATGAGTGGATATGTTAATAACCCAGAAGCAACTAACGCTCTTATCGATAAAGATGG
ATGGTTGCATTCAGGAGATATTGCTTACTGGGATGAGGATGAACACTTTTTCATAGTGGATAGGCTCAAG
TCATTAATTAAGTATAAGGGATACCAAGTTGCACCTGCTGAACTCGAAAGTATTCTTTTGCAGCATCCAA
ACATCTTCGATGCAGGAGTTGCTGGTCTTCCTGATGATGATGCTGGAGAACTCCCAGCTGCAGTTGTGGT
TTTAGAACACGGAAAGACTATGACAGAGAAAGAAATTGTGGATTACGTTGCATCTCAAGTTACAACCGCT
AAGAAACTTAGAGGTGGTGTGGTTTTTGTGGATGAGGTTCCAAAGGGACTCACTGGTAAATTAGATGCTA
GAAAGATCAGGGAAATTTTGATCAAAGCAAAGAAAGGAGGAAAGATTGCTGTTACGCGTCATAAGCAGAA
AATCGTTGCACCAGTTAAGCAGACGTTGAACTTTGATTTGCTTAAACTAGCAGGTGATGTTGAATCCAAT
CCTGGACCTGGTACCATGGTGTCCAAGGGCGAAGCTGTGATTAAAGAATTTATGCGTTTTAAGGTCCACA
TGGAAGGATCCATGAATGGACATGAATTCGAAATCGAGGGGGAGGGCGAGGGCCGACCTTATGAGGGTAC
ACAGACCGCGAAGCTAAAGGTAACCAAGGGAGGCCCACTACCCTTTAGTTGGGACATACTCAGCCCGCAG
TTTATGTATGGCAGTCGTGCCTTTATAAAGCACCCAGCGGATATACCAGACTACTACAAACAGTCCTTCC
CAGAGGGGTTTAAATGGGAGCGAGTGATGAACTTTGAGGACGGTGGTGCTGTGACGGTAACTCAGGACAC
ATCACTCGAAGACGGGACTCTTATTTACAAAGTAAAACTGAGAGGGACCAATTTTCCACCAGATGGCCCC
GTCATGCAAAAAAAGACGATGGGTTGGGAAGCATCTACAGAACGACTCTATCCCGAGGACGGCGTCCTCA
AAGGCGACATTAAAATGGCCTTGAGGTTGAAAGACGGTGGACGTTACTTGGCGGACTTCAAAACAACTTA
TAAAGCAAAAAAGCCAGTGCAAATGCCTGGAGCGTACAATGTAGATAGAAAACTTGATATAACGTCACAT
AATGAGGACTATACCGTGGTTGAGCAATACGAGAGGTCAGAAGGACGACACAGCACCGGCGGTATGGACG
AGTTGTACAAGTAAGAGCTCGAATTTCCCCGATCGTTCAAACATTTGGCAATAAAGTTTCTTAAGATTGA
ATCCTGTTGCCGGTCTTGCGATGATTATCATATAATTTCTGTTGAATTACGTTAAGCATGTAATAATTAA
CATGTAATGCATGACGTTATTTATGAGATGGGTTTTTATGATTAGAGTCCCGCAATTATACATTTAATAC
GCGATAGAAAACAAAATATAGCGCGCAAACTAGGATAAATTATCGCGCGCGGTGTCATCTATGTTACTAG
ATCGGGAATTGGTTCCGGAACCAATTCGTAATCATGTCATAGCTGTTTCCTGTGTGAAATTGTTATCCGC
TCACAATTCCACACAACATACGAGCCGGAAGCATAAAGTGTAAAGCCTGGGGTGCCTAATGAGTGAGCTA
ACTCACATTAGGCTGAATTAGGCGCGCCTATTTCTGAATTCCCGATCTAGTAACATAGATGACACCGCGC
GCGATAATTTATCCTAGTTTGCGCGCTATATTTTGTTTTCTATCGCGTATTAAATGTATAATTGCGGGAC
TCTAATCATAAAAACCCATCTCATAAATAACGTCATGCATTACATGTTAATTATTACATGCTTAACGTAA
TTCAACAGAAATTATATGATAATCATCGCAAGACCGGCAACAGGATTCAATCTTAAGAAACTTTATTGCC
AAATGTTTGAACGATCGGGGATCATCCGGGTCTGTGGCGGGAACTCCACGAAAATATCCGAACGCAGCAA
GATATCGCGGTGCATCTCGGTCTTGCCTGGGCAGTCGCCGCCGACGCCGTTGATGTGGACGCCGGGCCCG
ATCATATTGTCGCTCAGGATCGTGGCGTTGTGCTTGTCGGCCGTTGCTGTCGTAATGATATCGGCACCTT
CGACCGCCTGTTCCGCAGAGATCCCGTGGGCGAAGAACTCCAGCATGAGATCCCCGCGCTGGAGGATCAT
CCAGCCGGCGTCCCGGAAAACGATTCCGAAGCCCAACCTTTCATAGAAGGCGGCGGTGGAATCGAAATCT
CGTGATGGCAGGTTGGGCGTCGCTTGGTCGGTCATTTCGAACCCCAGAGTCCCGCTCAGAAGAACTCGTC
AAGAAGGCGATAGAAGGCGATGCGCTGCGAATCGGGAGCGGCGATACCGTAAAGCACGAGGAAGCGGTCA
GCCCATTCGCCGCCAAGCTCTTCAGCAATATCACGGGTAGCCAACGCTATGTCCTGATAGCGGTCCGCCA
CACCCAGCCGGCCACAGTCGATGAATCCAGAAAAGCGGCCATTTTCCACCATGATATTCGGCAAGCAGGC
ATCGCCATGGGTCACGACGAGATCATCGCCGTCGGGCATGCGCGCCTTGAGCCTGGCGAACAGTTCGGCT
GGCGCGAGCCCCTGATGCTCTTCGTCCAGATCATCCTGATCGACAAGACCGGCTTCCATCCGAGTACGTG
CTCGCTCGATGCGATGTTTCGCTTGGTGGTCGAATGGGCAGGTAGCCGGATCAAGCGTATGCAGCCGCCG
CATTGCATCAGCCATGATGGATACTTTCTCGGCAGGAGCAAGGTGAGATGACAGGAGATCCTGCCCCGGC
ACTTCGCCCAATAGCAGCCAGTCCCTTCCCGCTTCAGTGACAACGTCGAGCACAGCTGCGCAAGGAACGC
CCGTCGTGGCCAGCCACGATAGCCGCGCTGCCTCGTCCTGCAGTTCATTCAGGGCACCGGACAGGTCGGT
CTTGACAAAAAGAACCGGGCGCCCCTGCGCTGACAGCCGGAACACGGCGGCATCAGAGCAGCCGATTGTC
TGTTGTGCCCAGTCATAGCCGAATAGCCTCTCCACCCAAGCGGCCGGAGAACCTGCGTGCAATCCATCTT
GTTCAATCATGCGAAACGATCCAGATCCGGTGCAGATTATTTGGATTGAGAGTGAATATGAGACTCTAAT
TGGATACCGAGGGGAATTTATGGAACGTCAGTGGAGCATTTTTGACAAGAAATATTTGCTAGCTGATAGT
GACCTTAGGCGACTTTTGAACGCGCAATAATGGTTTCTGACGTATGTGCTTAGCTCATTAAACTCCAGAA
ACCCGCGGCTGAGTGGCTCCTTCAACGTTGCGGTTCTGTCAGTTCCAAACGTAAAACGGCTTGTCCCGCG
TCATCGGCGGGGGTCATAACGTGACTCCCTTAATTCTCCGCTCATGATGAATTCAGAAATAAATTCAGCC
TAATTCGGCGTTAATTCAGTACATTAAAAACGTCCGCAATGTGTTATTAAGTTGTCTAAGCGTCAATTTG
TTTACACCACAATATATCCTGCCACCAGCCAGCCAACAGCTCCCCGACCGGCAGCTCGGCACAAAATCAC
CACTCGATACAGGCAGCCCATCAGTCCGGGACGGCGTCAGCGGGAGAGCCGTTGTAAGGCGGCAGACTTT
GCTCATGTTACCGATGCTATTCGGAAGAACGGCAACTAAGCTGCCGGGTTTGAAACACGGATGATCTCGC
GGAGGGTAGCATGTTGATTGTAACGATGACAGAGCGTTGCTGCCTGTGATCAATTCGGGCACGAACCCAG
TGGACATAAGCCTGTTCGGTTCGTAAGCTGTAATGCAAGTAGCGTATGCGCTCACGCAACTGGTCCAGAA
CCTTGACCGAACGCAGCGGTGGTAACGGCGCAGTGGCGGTTTTCATGGCTTGTTATGACTGTTTTTTTGG
GGTACAGTCTATGCCTCGGGCATCCAAGCAGCAAGCGCGTTACGCCGTGGGTCGATGTTTGATGTTATGG
AGCAGCAACGATGTTACGCAGCAGGGCAGTCGCCCTAAAACAAAGTTAAACATCATGGGGGAAGCGGTGA
TCGCCGAAGTATCGACTCAACTATCAGAGGTAGTTGGCGTCATCGAGCGCCATCTCGAACCGACGTTGCT
GGCCGTACATTTGTACGGCTCCGCAGTGGATGGCGGCCTGAAGCCACACAGTGATATTGATTTGCTGGTT
ACGGTGACCGTAAGGCTTGATGAAACAACGCGGCGAGCTTTGATCAACGACCTTTTGGAAACTTCGGCTT
CCCCTGGAGAGAGCGAGATTCTCCGCGCTGTAGAAGTCACCATTGTTGTGCACGACGACATCATTCCGTG
GCGTTATCCAGCTAAGCGCGAACTGCAATTTGGAGAATGGCAGCGCAATGACATTCTTGCAGGTATCTTC
GAGCCAGCCACGATCGACATTGATCTGGCTATCTTGCTGACAAAAGCAAGAGAACATAGCGTTGCCTTGG
TAGGTCCAGCGGCGGAGGAACTCTTTGATCCGGTTCCTGAACAGGATCTATTTGAGGCGCTAAATGAAAC
CTTAACGCTATGGAACTCGCCGCCCGACTGGGCTGGCGATGAGCGAAATGTAGTGCTTACGTTGTCCCGC
ATTTGGTACAGCGCAGTAACCGGCAAAATCGCGCCGAAGGATGTCGCTGCCGACTGGGCAATGGAGCGCC
TGCCGGCCCAGTATCAGCCCGTCATACTTGAAGCTAGACAGGCTTATCTTGGACAAGAAGAAGATCGCTT
GGCCTCGCGCGCAGATCAGTTGGAAGAATTTGTCCACTACGTGAAAGGCGAGATCACCAAGGTAGTCGGC
AAATAATGTCTAGCTAGAAATTCGTTCAAGCCGACGCCGCTTCGCGGCGCGGCTTAACTCAAGCGTTAGA
TGCACTAAGCACATAATTGCTCACAGCCAAACTATCAGGTCAAGTCTGCTTTTATTATTTTTAAGCGTGC
ATAATAAGCCCTACACAAATTGGGAGATATATCATGCATGACCAAAATCCCTTAACGTGAGTTTTCGTTC
CACTGAGCGTCAGACCCCGTAGAAAAGATCAAAGGATCTTCTTGAGATCCTTTTTTTCTGCGCGTAATCT
GCTGCTTGCAAACAAAAAAACCACCGCTACCAGCGGTGGTTTGTTTGCCGGATCAAGAGCTACCAACTCT
TTTTCCGAAGGTAACTGGCTTCAGCAGAGCGCAGATACCAAATACTGTCCTTCTAGTGTAGCCGTAGTTA
GGCCACCACTTCAAGAACTCTGTAGCACCGCCTACATACCTCGCTCTGCTAATCCTGTTACCAGTGGCTG
CTGCCAGTGGCGATAAGTCGTGTCTTACCGGGTTGGACTCAAGACGATAGTTACCGGATAAGGCGCAGCG
GTCGGGCTGAACGGGGGGTTCGTGCACACAGCCCAGCTTGGAGCGAACGACCTACACCGAACTGAGATAC
CTACAGCGTGAGCTATGAGAAAGCGCCACGCTTCCCGAAGGGAGAAAGGCGGACAGGTATCCGGTAAGCG
GCAGGGTCGGAACAGGAGAGCGCACGAGGGAGCTTCCAGGGGGAAACGCCTGGTATCTTTATAGTCCTGT
CGGGTTTCGCCACCTCTGACTTGAGCGTCGATTTTTGTGATGCTCGTCAGGGGGGCGGAGCCTATGGAAA
AACGCCAGCAACGCGGCCTTTTTACGGTTCCTGGCCTTTTGCTGGCCTTTTGCTCACATGTTCTTTCCTG
CGTTATCCCCTGATTCTGTGGATAACCGTATTACCGCCTTTGAGTGAGCTGATACCGCTCGCCGCAGCCG
AACGACCGAGCGCAGCGAGTCAGTGAGCGAGGAAGCGGAAGAGCGCCTGATGCGGTATTTTCTCCTTACG
CATCTGTGCGGTATTTCACACCGCATATGGTGCACTCTCAGTACAATCTGCTCTGATGCCGCATAGTTAA
GCCAGTATACACTCCGCTATCGCTACGTGACTGGGTCATGGCTGCGCCCCGACACCCGCCAACACCCGCT
GACGCGCCCTGACGGGCTTGTCTGCTCCCGGCATCCGCTTACAGACAAGCTGTGACCGTCTCCGGGAGCT
GCATGTGTCAGAGGTTTTCACCGTCATCACCGAAACGCGCGAGGCAGGGTGCCTTGATGTGGGCGCCGGC
GGTCGAGTGGCGACGGCGCGGCTTGTCCGCGCCCTGGTAGATTGCCTGGCCGTAGGCCAGCCATTTTTGA
GCGGCCAGCGGCCGCGATAGGCCGACGCGAAGCGGCGGGGCGTAGGGAGCGCAGCGACCGAAGGGTAGGC
GCTTTTTGCAGCTCTTCGGCTGTGCGCTGGCCAGACAGTTATGCACAGGCCAGGCGGGTTTTAAGAGTTT
TAATAAGTTTTAAAGAGTTTTAGGCGGAAAAATCGCCTTTTTTCTCTTTTATATCAGTCACTTACATGTG
TGACCGGTTCCCAATGTACGGCTTTGGGTTCCCAATGTACGGGTTCCGGTTCCCAATGTACGGCTTTGGG
TTCCCAATGTACGTGCTATCCACAGGAAAGAGACCTTTTCGACCTTTTTCCCCTGCTAGGGCAATTTGCC
CTAGCATCTGCTCCGTACATTAGGAACCGGCGGATGCTTCGCCCTCGATCAGGTTGCGGTAGCGCATGAC
TAGGATCGGGCCAGCCTGCCCCGCCTCCTCCTTCAAATCGTACTCCGGCAGGTCATTTGACCCGATCAGC
TTGCGCACGGTGAAACAGAACTTCTTGAACTCTCCGGCGCTGCCACTGCGTTCGTAGATCGTCTTGAACA
ACCATCTGGCTTCTGCCTTGCCTGCGGCGCGGCGTGCCAGGCGGTAGAGAAAACGGCCGATGCCGGGATC
GATCAAAAAGTAATCGGGGTGAACCGTCAGCACGTCCGGGTTCTTGCCTTCTGTGATCTCGCGGTACATC
CAATCAGCTAGCTCGATCTCGATGTACTCCGGCCGCCCGGTTTCGCTCTTTACGATCTTGTAGCGGCTAA
TCAAGGCTTCACCCTCGGATACCGTCACCAGGCGGCCGTTCTTGGCCTTCTTCGTACGCTGCATGGCAAC
GTGCGTGGTGTTTAACCGAATGCAGGTTTCTACCAGGTCGTCTTTCTGCTTTCCGCCATCGGCTCGCCGG
CAGAACTTGAGTACGTCCGCAACGTGTGGACGGAACACGCGGCCGGGCTTGTCTCCCTTCCCTTCCCGGT
ATCGGTTCATGGATTCGGTTAGATGGGAAACCGCCATCAGTACCAGGTCGTAATCCCACACACTGGCCAT
GCCGGCCGGCCCTGCGGAAACCTCTACGTGCCCGTCTGGAAGCTCGTAGCGGATCACCTCGCCAGCTCGT
CGGTCACGCTTCGACAGACGGAAAACGGCCACGTCCATGATGCTGCGACTATCGCGGGTGCCCACGTCAT
AGAGCATCGGAACGAAAAAATCTGGTTGCTCGTCGCCCTTGGGCGGCTTCCTAATCGACGGCGCACCGGC
TGCCGGCGGTTGCCGGGATTCTTTGCGGATTCGATCAGCGGCCGCTTGCCACGATTCACCGGGGCGTGCT
TCTGCCTCGATGCGTTGCCGCTGGGCGGCCTGCGCGGCCTTCAACTTCTCCACCAGGTCATCACCCAGCG
CCGCGCCGATTTGTACCGGGCCGGATGGTTTGCGACCGCTCACGCCGATTCCTCGGGCTTGGGGGTTCCA
GTGCCATTGCAGGGCCGGCAGACAACCCAGCCGCTTACGCCTGGCCAACCGCCCGTTCCTCCACACATGG
GGCATTCCACGGCGTCGGTGCCTGGTTGTTCTTGATTTTCCATGCCGCCTCCTTTAGCCGCTAAAATTCA
TCTACTCATTTATTCATTTGCTCATTTACTCTGGTAGCTGCGCGATGTATTCAGATAGCAGCTCGGTAAT
GGTCTTGCCTTGGCGTACCGCGTACATCTTCAGCTTGGTGTGATCCTCCGCCGGCAACTGAAAGTTGACC
CGCTTCATGGCTGGCGTGTCTGCCAGGCTGGCCAACGTTGCAGCCTTGCTGCTGCGTGCGCTCGGACGGC
CGGCACTTAGCGTGTTTGTGCTTTTGCTCATTTTCTCTTTACCTCATTAACTCAAATGAGTTTTGATTTA
ATTTCAGCGGCCAGCGCCTGGACCTCGCGGGCAGCGTCGCCCTCGGGTTCTGATTCAAGAACGGTTGTGC
CGGCGGCGGCAGTGCCTGGGTAGCTCACGCGCTGCGTGATACGGGACTCAAGAATGGGCAGCTCGTACCC
GGCCAGCGCCTCGGCAACCTCACCGCCGATGCGCGTGCCTTTGATCGCCCGCGACACGACAAAGGCCGCT
TGTAGCCTTCCATCCGTGACCTCAATGCGCTGCTTAACCAGCTCCACCAGGTCGGCGGTGGCCCATATGT
CGTAAGGGCTTGGCTGCACCGGAATCAGCACGAAGTCGGCTGCCTTGATCGCGGACACAGCCAAGTCCGC
CGCCTGGGGCGCTCCGTCGATCACTACGAAGTCGCGCCGGCCGATGGCCTTCACGTCGCGGTCAATCGTC
GGGCGGTCGATGCCGACAACGGTTAGCGGTTGATCTTCCCGCACGGCCGCCCAATCGCGGGCACTGCCCT
GGGGATCGGAATCGACTAACAGAACATCGGCCCCGGCGAGTTGCAGGGCGCGGGCTAGATGGGTTGCGAT
GGTCGTCTTGCCTGACCCGCCTTTCTGGTTAAGTACAGCGATAACCTTCATGCGTTCCCCTTGCGTATTT
GTTTATTTACTCATCGCATCATATACGCAGCGACCGCATGACGCAAGCTGTTTTACTCAAATACACATCA
CCTTTTTAGACGGCGGCGCTCGGTTTCTTCAGCGGCCAAGCTGGCCGGCCAGGCCGCCAGCTTGGCATCA
GACAAACCGGCCAGGATTTCATGCAGCCGCACGGTTGAGACGTGCGCGGGCGGCTCGAACACGTACCCGG
CCGCGATCATCTCCGCCTCGATCTCTTCGGTAATGAAAAACGGTTCGTCCTGGCCGTCCTGGTGCGGTTT
CATGCTTGTTCCTCTTGGCGTTCATTCTCGGCGGCCGCCAGGGCGTCGGCCTCGGTCAATGCGTCCTCAC
GGAAGGCACCGCGCCGCCTGGCCTCGGTGGGCGTCACTTCCTCGCTGCGCTCAAGTGCGCGGTACAGGGT
CGAGCGATGCACGCCAAGCAGTGCAGCCGCCTCTTTCACGGTGCGGCCTTCCTGGTCGATCAGCTCGCGG
GCGTGCGCGATCTGTGCCGGGGTGAGGGTAGGGCGGGGGCCAAACTTCACGCCTCGGGCCTTGGCGGCCT
CGCGCCCGCTCCGGGTGCGGTCGATGATTAGGGAACGCTCGAACTCGGCAATGCCGGCGAACACGGTCAA
CACCATGCGGCCGGCCGGCGTGGTGGTGTCGGCCCACGGCTCTGCCAGGCTACGCAGGCCCGCGCCGGCC
TCCTGGATGCGCTCGGCAATGTCCAGTAGGTCGCGGGTGCTGCGGGCCAGGCGGTCTAGCCTGGTCACTG
TCACAACGTCGCCAGGGCGTAGGTGGTCAAGCATCCTGGCCAGCTCCGGGCGGTCGCGCCTGGTGCCGGT
GATCTTCTCGGAAAACAGCTTGGTGCAGCCGGCCGCGTGCAGTTCGGCCCGTTGGTTGGTCAAGTCCTGG
TCGTCGGTGCTGACGCGGGCATAGCCCAGCAGGCCAGCGGCGGCGCTCTTGTTCATGGCGTAATGTCTCC
GGTTCTAGTCGCAAGTATTCTACTTTATGCGACTAAAACACGCGACAAGAAAACGCCAGGAAAAGGGCAG
GGCGGCAGCCTGTCGCGTAACTTAGGACTTGTGCGACATGTCGTTTTCAGAAGACGGCTGCACTGAACGT
CAGAAGCCGACTGCACTATAGCAGCGGAGGGGTTGGATCAAAGTACTTTGATCCCGAGGGGAACCCTGTG
GTTGGCATGCACATACAAATGGACGAACGGATAAACCTTTTCACGCCCTTTTAAATATCCGATTATTCTA
ATAAACGCTCTTTTCTCTTAGGTTTACCCGCCAATATATCCTGTCAAACACTGATAGTTTAAACTGAAGG
CGGGAAACGACAATCTGATCCAAGCTCAAGCTGCTCTAGCATTCGCCATTCAGGCTGCGCAACTGTTGGG
AAGGGCGATCGGTGCGGGCCTCTTCGCTATTACGCCAGCTGGCGAAAGGGGGATGTGCTGCAAGGCGATT
AAGTTGGGTAACGCCAGGGTTTTCCCAGTCACGACGTTGTAAAACGACGGCCAGTGCCAAGCTT
Features (pLannotate 1.2.2; 32 found; start..end, strand, type, name):
   1614..1634    +  CDS            SV40 NLS: nuclear localization signal of SV40 (simian virus 40) large T antigen
   1650..1774    +  protein_bind   attR1: mutant version of attR; recombination site for the Gateway® LR reaction LR Clonase™
   1811..1841    +  promoter       lac UV5 promoter: E. coli lac promoter with an "up" mutation
   1866..1894    +  promoter       cat promoter (fragment): promoter of the E. coli cat gene encoding chloramphenicol acetyltransferase
   1895..2554    +  CDS            CmR: chloramphenicol acetyltransferase; cat; confers resistance to chloramphenicol
   2733..2891    +  CDS            ccdA (fragment): CCDA_ECO57 - Also known as H, letA. Experimental evidence at protein level: Swiss-Prot protein existence level 1. Antitoxin component of a type II toxin-antitoxin (TA) system which inhibits the post-segregational killing (PSK) of plasmid-free cells, also referred to as a plasmid addiction system. Binds to and blocks the activity of CcdB; will also remove bound CcdB protein from the CcdB-GyrA complex by forming a CcdA-CcdB complex, a process termed rejuvenation. Functions as a transcriptional corepressor for the ccdAB operon, repression also requires CcdB (By similarity). From Escherichia coli
   2896..3198    +  CDS            ccdB: CCDB_ECOLI - Also known as G, letB, letD. Experimental evidence at protein level: Swiss-Prot protein existence level 1. Toxic component of a type II toxin-antitoxin (TA) system, functioning in plasmid maintainence. Responsible for the post- segregational killing (PSK) of plasmid-free cells, also referred to as a plasmid addiction system. Half-life of over 2 hours. Cell killing by CcdB is accompanied by filamentation, defects in chromosome and plasmid segregation, defects in cell division, formation of anucleate cells, decreased DNA synthesis and plasmid loss. Interferes with the activity of DN
   3242..3366    -  protein_bind   attR2: mutant version of attR; recombination site for the Gateway® LR reaction LR Clonase™
   3374..5014    +  CDS            LUCI_PHOPY: Experimental evidence at protein level: Swiss-Prot protein existence level 1. Produces green light with a wavelength of 562 nm. From Photinus pyralis (Common eastern firefly) (Lampyris pyralis).
   5126..5821    +  CDS            mScarlet-I: mScarlet-I is a basic (constitutively fluorescent) red fluorescent protein published in 2016, derived from synthetic construct. It is reported to be a rapidly-maturing monomer with moderate acid sensitivity.
   5841..6093    +  terminator     NOS terminator: nopaline synthase terminator and poly(A) signal
   6148..6170    -  protein_bind   lac operator (fragment): The lac repressor binds to the lac operator to inhibit transcription in E. coli. This inhibition can be relieved by adding lactose or isopropyl-β-D-thiogalactopyranoside (IPTG). lac repressor encoded by lacI
   6174..6204    -  promoter       lac promoter: promoter for the E. coli lac operon
   6219..6240    -  protein_bind   CAP binding site: CAP binding activates transcription in the presence of cAMP. E. coli catabolite activator protein
   6274..6526    -  terminator     NOS terminator: nopaline synthase terminator and poly(A) signal
   6533..6739    -  CDS            ocd (fragment): OCD_AGRFC - Experimental evidence at protein level: Swiss-Prot protein existence level 1. Catalyzes the conversion of L-ornithine into L-proline with release of ammonia. Is involved in the utilization of nopaline, a catabolic pathway that proceeds through L-arginine and L-ornithine to L-proline. Nopaline is a predominant opine in plant cells transformed with Ti plasmid pTiC58. From Agrobacterium fabrum (strain C58 / ATCC 33970) (Agrobacterium tumefaciens (strain C58)).
   6746..6895    -  CDS            ble (fragment): BLE_KLEPN - Experimental evidence at protein level: Swiss-Prot protein existence level 1. Binding protein with a strong affinity to the bleomycin family of antibiotics. Binds to CL990; an antimitotic-antibiotic compound. From Klebsiella pneumoniae.
   6916..7710    -  CDS            NeoR/KanR: aminoglycoside phosphotransferase from Tn5; aph(3')-II (or nptII); confers resistance to neomycin, kanamycin, and G418 (Geneticin®)
   7731..7914    -  promoter       NOS promoter: nopaline synthase promoter NOS promoter
   8120..8144    -  misc_feature   LB T-DNA repeat: left border repeat from nopaline C58 T-DNA
   8403..8426    +  promoter       Pc promoter (fragment): intI1 (promoter lies within the coding sequence); class 1 integron promoter
   8602..8658    +  CDS            GmR (fragment): gentamycin acetyltransferase; aacC1; confers resistance to gentamycin
   8669..9456    +  CDS            SmR (fragment): aminoglycoside adenylyltransferase (Murphy, 1985); aadA; confers resistance to spectinomycin and streptomycin
   9702..10290   +  rep_origin     ori: high-copy-number ColE1/pMB1/pBR322/pUC origin of replication
  10476..10616   -  misc_feature   bom: basis of mobility region from pBR322
  10718..10757   -  CDS            rop (fragment): Rop protein, which maintains plasmids at low copy number; rop
  10960..11154   -  rep_origin     pVS1 oriV: origin of replication for the Pseudomonas plasmid pVS1 (Heeb et al., 2000)
  11220..12293   -  CDS            pVS1 RepA: replication protein from the Pseudomonas plasmid pVS1 (Heeb et al., 2000)
  12722..13351   -  CDS            pVS1 StaA: stability protein from the Pseudomonas plasmid pVS1 (Heeb et al., 2000)
  13911..14312   -  CDS            Y4CG_SINFN (fragment): Protein inferred from homology: Swiss-Prot protein existence level 3. From Sinorhizobium fredii (strain NBRC 101917 / NGR234).
  14652..14676   -  misc_feature   RB T-DNA repeat: right border repeat from nopaline C58 T-DNA
  14742..14896   -  CDS            lacZα (fragment): LacZα fragment of β-galactosidase; lacZ fragment
