[The description below was written by a language model from this plasmid's Addgene catalogue record and pLannotate feature annotations shown in this document.]
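Description:
pRATIO2151 is an empty Gateway-compatible binary vector for plant expression, built on the pGWB401 backbone and designed for ratiometric measurement of protein abundance. It is a T-DNA vector: nopaline-type left and right border repeats flank the region transferred into plant cells by Agrobacterium. Outside the borders, a ColE1/pBR322-type origin with the bom site supports replication in E. coli. The pVS1 oriV, RepA and StaA functions maintain the plasmid in Agrobacterium. An aadA gene provides spectinomycin selection in bacteria. Within the T-DNA, a NOS promoter–nptII–NOS terminator cassette confers kanamycin resistance on transformed plants.

According to the catalogue entry, the expression cassette is driven by the UBQ10 promoter, although the feature table does not annotate that promoter in the region upstream of the cassette. An SV40 nuclear localization signal is annotated just before the attR1 site. The attR1–attR2 destination cassette carries a chloramphenicol resistance gene and the ccdB toxin gene, so the unrecombined vector must be propagated in a ccdB-tolerant strain. The toxin also provides counter-selection after an LR reaction replaces the cassette with a gene of interest. Downstream of attR2 lie firefly luciferase and then mScarlet-I, followed by a NOS terminator, so an inserted coding sequence becomes a C-terminal luciferase fusion.

A gap of about 100 nt separates the two reporter coding sequences. The record does not state what this gap contains or how mScarlet-I is produced as a separate reference protein. The intended use is to express a target–luciferase fusion and the fluorescent reference from a single transcription unit, so that target abundance can be normalised against the reference in plants.
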