Addgene plasmid #141300: pRATIO2151
Purpose: (Empty Backbone) Gateway cloning compatible ratiometric binary vector
Depositing lab: David Nelson. Depositing organization: University of California, Riverside. Publication: A series of dual-reporter vectors for ratiometric analysis of protein abundance in plants. Khosla A, Rodriguez-Furlan C, Kapoor S, Van Norman JM, Nelson DC. Plant Direct. 2020 Jun 21;4(6):e00231. doi: 10.1002/pld3.231. eCollection 2020 Jun. PubMed 32582876.
Backbone
  Vector backbone: pGWB401
  Backbone manufacturer: Tsuyoshi Nakagawa
  Backbone size (bp): 11000
  Vector type: Plant Expression
  Promoter: UBQ10 promoter
  Selectable markers: Kanamycin
  Tag / fusion protein: Firefly Luciferase or LUC2 (C terminal on insert); mScarlet-I (C terminal on insert)
Growth in bacteria
  Bacterial resistance: Chloramphenicol and Spectinomycin, 25 & 50 μg/mL
  Growth temperature: 37°C
  Growth strain: ccdB Survival
  Copy number: High Copy
Gene/Insert
  Cloning method: Gateway Cloning
Terms and licenses: Academic/Nonprofit Terms; Industry Terms: Not Available to Industry
Depositor comments: Please visit https://www.biorxiv.org/content/10.1101/2020.02.10.939363v1 for bioRxiv preprint.
How to cite: pRATIO2151 was a gift from David Nelson (Addgene plasmid # 141300 ; http://n2t.net/addgene:141300 ; RRID:Addgene_141300)
